Addgene plasmid #199628: CAG_IGF1R_EGFP
Purpose: FRET donor for IGF1R sensor
Depositing lab: Ryohei Yasuda. Depositing organization: Max Planck Florida Institute. Publication: Local autocrine plasticity signaling in single dendritic spines by insulin-like growth factors. Tu X, Jain A, Parra Bueno P, Decker H, Liu X, Yasuda R. Sci Adv. 2023 Aug 2;9(31):eadg0666. doi: 10.1126/sciadv.adg0666. Epub 2023 Aug 2. PubMed 37531435.
Backbone
  Vector backbone: CAG-GFP
  Vector type: Mammalian Expression
Growth in bacteria
  Bacterial resistance: Ampicillin, 100 μg/mL
  Growth temperature: 37°C
  Growth strain: DH5alpha
  Copy number: High Copy
Gene/Insert
  Gene/Insert name: IGF1R
  Species: H. sapiens (human)
  Insert size (bp): 4104
  Entrez Gene: IGF1R (a.k.a. CD221, IGFIR, IGFR, JTK13)
  Promoter: CAG
  Tag / fusion protein: EGFP (C terminal on backbone)
  Cloning method: Restriction Enzyme; 5′ cloning site unknown (unknown if destroyed); 3′ cloning site unknown (unknown if destroyed)
  Sequencing primers: 5′ Common sequencing primer
Terms and licenses: Academic/Nonprofit Terms; Industry Terms: Not Available to Industry
How to cite: CAG_IGF1R_EGFP was a gift from Ryohei Yasuda (Addgene plasmid # 199628 ; http://n2t.net/addgene:199628 ; RRID:Addgene_199628)
