[The description below was written by a language model from this plasmid's Addgene catalogue record and pLannotate feature annotations shown in this document.]
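Description:
CAG_IGF1R_EGFP is a mammalian expression plasmid built on a CAG-GFP backbone that drives expression of the human insulin-like growth factor 1 receptor (IGF1R) fused at its C terminus to a green fluorescent protein. It is propagated in E. coli through a high-copy ColE1/pUC-type origin and selected with ampicillin via a β-lactamase gene under its own promoter. The backbone also carries remnants typical of this vector family: a lac promoter/operator with CAP binding site, short lacI fragments, an SV40 promoter fragment, an SV40 origin of replication and an SV40 polyadenylation signal. No mammalian selection marker is annotated, which fits use by transient transfection.

The expression cassette uses the CAG promoter arrangement, annotated here as the CMV immediate-early enhancer followed by the chimeric chicken β-actin/rabbit β-globin intron, which gives strong, broadly active transcription in mammalian cells, including neurons. Downstream lies the roughly 4.1 kb IGF1R open reading frame, followed after a short linker by the fluorescent protein and then a rabbit β-globin poly(A) signal. The catalogue lists the tag as EGFP, whereas the sequence annotation identifies it as mEGFP, the monomeric A206K variant, which reduces tag-driven dimerization of the fusion.

According to the record, the construct serves as the FRET donor of an IGF1R activity sensor. The acceptor partner is a separate component not described here. The associated work concerns autocrine insulin-like growth factor signaling in single dendritic spines. The annotated sequence is labelled as a partial NGS result, so some regions may not be fully covered.
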