Features (pLannotate 1.2.2; 16 found; start..end, strand, type, name):
      9..388     +  enhancer       CMV enhancer: human cytomegalovirus immediate early enhancer
    667..1687    +  intron         chimeric intron: chimera between introns from chicken β-actin and rabbit β-globin
   1754..5854    +  CDS            IGF1R (sequence partly withheld): IGF1R_HUMAN - Experimental evidence at protein level: Swiss-Prot protein existence level 1. When present in a hybrid receptor with INSR, binds IGF1. PubMed:12138094 shows that hybrid receptors composed of IGF1R and INSR isoform Long are activated with a high affinity by IGF1, with low affinity by IGF2 and not significantly activated by insulin, and that hybrid receptors composed of IGF1R and INSR isoform Short are activated by IGF1, IGF2 and insulin. In contrast, PubMed:16831875 shows that hybrid receptors composed of IGF1R and INSR isoform Long and hybrid receptors composed of IGF1R and INSR
   5873..6589    +  CDS            mEGFP: enhanced GFP with monomerizing A206K mutation (Zacharias et al., 2002) mammalian codon-optimized
   6682..6737    +  polyA_signal   β-globin poly(A) signal: rabbit β-globin polyadenylation signal (Gil and Proudfoot, 1987)
   7122..7138    -  protein_bind   lac operator: The lac repressor binds to the lac operator to inhibit transcription in E. coli. This inhibition can be relieved by adding lactose or isopropyl-β-D-thiogalactopyranoside (IPTG). lac repressor encoded by lacI
   7146..7176    -  promoter       lac promoter: promoter for the E. coli lac operon
   7191..7212    -  protein_bind   CAP binding site: CAP binding activates transcription in the presence of cAMP. E. coli catabolite activator protein
   7225..7264    -  CDS            lacI (fragment): lac repressor; lacI; The lac repressor binds to the lac operator to inhibit transcription in E. coli. This inhibition can be relieved by adding lactose or isopropyl-β-D-thiogalactopyranoside (IPTG).
   7271..7293    +  promoter       SV40 promoter (fragment): SV40 enhancer and early promoter
   7317..7452    +  rep_origin     SV40 ori: SV40 origin of replication
   7472..7606    +  polyA_signal   SV40 poly(A) signal: SV40 polyadenylation signal
   7608..7662    -  CDS            lacI (fragment): lac repressor; lacI; The lac repressor binds to the lac operator to inhibit transcription in E. coli. This inhibition can be relieved by adding lactose or isopropyl-β-D-thiogalactopyranoside (IPTG).
   7845..8433    -  rep_origin     ori: high-copy-number ColE1/pMB1/pBR322/pUC origin of replication
   8604..9464    -  CDS            AmpR: β-lactamase; bla; confers resistance to ampicillin, carbenicillin, and related antibiotics
   9465..9569    -  promoter       AmpR promoter: bla
>Addgene plasmid #199628 | CAG_IGF1R_EGFP | addgene full sequence | sequence record 394910 | Addgene Partial NGS Result
GGTCGATCGACATTGATTATTGACTAGTTATTAATAGTAATCAATTACGGGGTCATTAGTTCATAGCCCA
TATATGGAGTTCCGCGTTACATAACTTACGGTAAATGGCCCGCCTGGCTGACCGCCCAACGACCCCCGCC
CATTGACGTCAATAATGACGTATGTTCCCATAGTAACGCCAATAGGGACTTTCCATTGACGTCAATGGGT
GGAGTATTTACGGTAAACTGCCCACTTGGCAGTACATCAAGTGTATCATATGCCAAGTACGCCCCCTATT
GACGTCAATGACGGTAAATGGCCCGCCTGGCATTATGCCCAGTACATGACCTTATGGGACTTTCCTACTT
GGCAGTACATCTACGTATTAGTCATCGCTATTACCATGGTCGAGGTGAGCCCCACGTTCTGCTTCACTCT
CCCCATCTCCCCCCCCTCCCCACCCCCAATTTTGTATTTATTTATTTTTTAATTATTTTGTGCAGCGATG
GGGGCGGGGGGGGGGGGGGGNGSGCGCCRGGSGGGGSGGGGSGGGGSGRGGGGSGGGGSGGGGSGRGGSG
GRGRGGKGSGGSGGCRGCCAAYCAGAGCGGCGCGCTCCGAAAGTTTCCTTTTATGGCGRGGCGGCGGCGG
CGGCGGCCCTATAAAAAGCGAAGCGCGCGGCGGGCGGGRGTCGCTGCGCGCTGCCTTCGCCCCGTGCCCC
GCTCCGCCGCCGCCTCGCGCCGCCCGCCCCGGCTCTGACTGACCGCGTTACTCCCACAGGTGAGCGGGCG
GGACGGCCCTTCTCCTCCGGGCTGTAATTAGCGCTTGGTTTAATGACGGCTTGTTTCTTTTCTGTGGCTG
CGTGAAAGCCTTGAGGGGCTCCGGGAGGGCCCTTTGTGCGGGGGGAGCGGCTCGGGGGGTGCGTGCGTGT
GTGTGTGCGTGGGGAGCGCCGCGTGCGGCTCCGCGCTGCCCGGCGGCTGTGAGCGCTGCGGGCGCGGCGC
GGGGCTTTGTGCGCTCCGCAGTGTGCGCGAGGGGAGCGCGGCCGGGGGCGGTGCCCCGCGGKGCGGGGGG
GGCTGCGAGGGGAACAAAGGCTGCGTGCGGGGTGTGTGCGTGGGGGGGTGAGCAGGGGGTGTGGGCGCGT
CGGTCGGGCTGCAACCCCCCCTGCACCCCCCTCCCCGAGTTGCTGAGCACGGCCCGGCTTCGGGTGCGGG
GCTCCGTACGGGGCGTGGCGCGGGGCTCGCCGTGCCGGGCGGGGGGKGGCGGCRGGKGGGGGKGCCGGGC
GGGGCGGGGCCGCCKCGGGCCGGGGRGGGCKCGGGGGRGGGGCGCGGCGGCCCCCGGRGCGCCGGCGGCT
GTCGAGGCGCGGCGAGCCGCAGCCATTGCCTTTTATGGTAATCGTGCGAGAGGGCGCAGGGACTTCCTTT
GTCCCAAATCTGTGCGGAGCCGAAATCTGGGAGGCGCCGCCGCACCCCCTCTAGCGGGCGCGGGGCGAAG
CGGTGCGGCGCCGGCAGGAAGGAAATGGGCGGGGAGGGCCTTCGTGCGTCGCCGCGCCGCCGTCCCCTTC
TCCCTCTCCAGCCTCGGGGCTGTCCGCGGGGGGACGGCTGCCTTCGGGGGGGACGGGGCAGGGCGGGGTT
CGGCTTCTGGCGTGTGACCGGCGGCTCTAGCTAGAGCCTCTGCTAACCATGTTCATGCCTTCTTCTTTTT
CCTACAGCTCCTGGGCAACGTGCTGGTTATTGTGCTGTCTCATCATTTTGGCAAAGAATTCGCTAGCGCC
ACCATGAAGTCTGGCTCCGGAGGAGGGTCCCCGACCTCGCTGTGGGGGCTCCTGTTTCTCTCCGCCGCGC
TCTCGCTCTGGCCGACGAGTGGA
[2688 nt withheld, positions 1844-4531]
AAAACAGGATATGAAAACTTCATCCATCTGATCATCGCTCTGCCCGTCGCTGTCCTGTTGATCGTGGGAG
GGTTGGTGATTATGCTGTACGTCTTCCATAGAAAGAGAAATAACAGCAGGCTGGGGAATGGAGTGCTGTA
TGCCTCTGTGAACCCGGAGTACTTCAGCGCTGCTGATGTGTACGTTCCTGATGAGTGGGAGGTGGCTCGG
GAGAAGATCACCATGAGCCGGGAACTTGGGCAGGGGTCGTTTGGGATGGTCTATGAAGGAGTTGCCAAGG
GTGTGGTGAAAGATGAACCTGAAACCAGAGTGGCCATTAAAACAGTGAACGAGGCCGCAAGCATGCGTGA
GAGGATTGAGTTTCTCAACGAAGCTTCTGTGATGAAGGAGTTCAATTGTCACCATGTGGTGCGATTGCTG
GGTGTGGTGTCCCAAGGCCAGCCAACACTGGTCATCATGGAACTGATGACACGGGGCGATCTCAAAAGTT
ATCTCCGGTCTCTGAGGCCAGAAATGGAGAATAATCCAGTCCTAGCACCTCCAAGCCTGAGCAAGATGAT
TCAGATGGCCGGAGAGATTGCAGACGGCATGGCATACCTCAACGCCAATAAGTTCGTCCACAGAGACCTT
GCTGCCCGGAATTGCATGGTAGCCGAAGATTTCACAGTCAAAATCGGGGATTTTGGTATGACGCGAGATA
TCTATGAGACAGACTATTACCGGAAAGGAGGGAAAGGGCTGCTGCCCGTGCGCTGGATGTCTCCTGAGTC
CCTCAAGGATGGAGTCTTCACCACTTACTCGGACGTCTGGTCCTTCGGGGTCGTCCTCTGGGAGATCGCC
ACACTGGCCGAGCAGCCCTACCAGGGCTTGTCCAACGAGCAAGTCCTTCGCTTCGTCATGGAGGGCGGCC
TTCTGGACAAGCCAGACAACTGTCCTGACATGCTGTTTGAACTGATGCGCATGTGCTGGCAGTATAACCC
CAAGATGAGGCCTTCCTTCCTGGAGATCATCAGCAGCGTCAAAGAGGAGATGGAGCCTGGCTTCCGGGAG
GTCTCCTTCTACTACAGCGAGGAGAACAAGCTGCCCGAGCCGGAGGAGCTGGACCTGGAGCCAGAGAACA
TGGAGAGCGTCCCCCTGGACCCCTCGGCCTCCTCGTCCTCCCTGCCACTGCCCGACAGACACTCAGGACA
CAAGGCCGAGAACGGCCCCGGCCCTGGGGTGCTGGTCCTCCGCGCCAGCTTCGACGAGAGACAGCCTTAC
GCCCACATGAACGGGGGCCGCAAGAACGAGCGGGCCTTGCCGCTGCCCCAGTCTTCGACCTGCGGCGGAA
GCGGCGGATCCGTGAGCAAGGGCGAGGAGCTGTTCACCGGGGTGGTGCCCATCCTGGTCGAGCTGGACGG
CGACGTAAACGGCCACAAGTTCAGCGTGTCCGGCGAGGGCGAGGGCGATGCCACCTACGGCAAGCTGACC
CTGAAGTTCATCTGCACCACCGGCAAGCTGCCCGTGCCCTGGCCCACCCTCGTGACCACCCTGACCTACG
GCGTGCAGTGCTTCAGCCGCTACCCCGACCACATGAAGCAGCACGACTTCTTCAAGTCCGCCATGCCCGA
AGGCTACGTCCAGGAGCGCACCATCTTCTTCAAGGACGACGGCAACTACAAGACCCGCGCCGAGGTGAAG
TTCGAGGGCGACACCCTGGTGAACCGCATCGAGCTGAAGGGCATCGACTTCAAGGAGGACGGCAACATCC
TGGGGCACAAGCTGGAGTACAACTACAACAGCCACAACGTCTATATCATGGCCGACAAGCAGAAGAACGG
CATCAAGGTGAACTTCAAGATCCGCCACAACATCGAGGACGGCAGCGTGCAGCTCGCCGACCACTACCAG
CAGAACACCCCCATCGGCGACGGCCCCGTGCTGCTGCCCGACAACCACTACCTGAGCACCCAGTCCAAGC
TGAGCAAAGACCCCAACGAGAAGCGCGATCACATGGTCCTGCTGGAGTTCGTGACCGCCGCCGGGATCAC
TCTCGGCATGGACGAGCTGTACAAGTAAAGCGGCCGCGACTCTAGAGTCGACGGATCTTTTTCCCTCTGC
CAAAAATTATGGGGACATCATGAAGCCCCTTGAGCATCTGACTTCTGGCTAATAAAGGAAATTTATTTTC
ATTGCAATAGTGTGTTGGAATTTTTTGTGTCTCTCACTCGGAAGGACATATGGGAGGGCAAATCATTTAA
AACATCAGAATGAGTATTTGGTTTAGAGTTTGGCAACATATGCCCATATGCTGGCTGCCATGAACAAAGG
TTGGCTATAAAGAGGTCATCAGTATATGAAACAGCCCCCTGCTGTCCATTCCTTATTCCATAGAAAAGCC
TTGACTTGAGGTTAGATTTTTTTTATATTTTGTTTTGTGTTATTTTTTTCTTTAACATCCCTAAAATTTT
CCTTACATGTTTTACTAGCCAGATTTTTCCTCCTCTCCTGACTACTCCCAGTCATAGCTGTCCCTCTTCT
CTTATGGAGATCCCTCGACCTGCAGCCCAAGCTTGGCGTAATCATGGTCATAGCTGTTTCCTGTGTGAAA
TTGTTATCCGCTCACAATTCCACACAACATACGAGCCGGAAGCATAAAGTGTAAAGCCTGGGGTGCCTAA
TGAGTGAGCTAACTCACATTAATTGCGTTGCGCTCACTGCCCGCTTTCCAGTCGGGAAACCTGTCGTGCC
AGCGGATCCGCATCTCAATTAGTCAGCAACCATAGTCCCGCCCCTAACTCCGCCCATCCCGCCCCTAACT
CCGCCCAGTTCCGCCCATTCTCCGCCCCATGGCTGACTAATTTTTTTTATTTATGCAGAGGCCGAGGCCG
CCTCGGCCTCTGAGCTATTCCAGAAGTAGTGAGGAGGCTTTTTTGGAGGCCTAGGCTTTTGCAAAAAGCT
AACTTGTTTATTGCAGCTTATAATGGTTACAAATAAAGCAATAGCATCACAAATTTCACAAATAAAGCAT
TTTTTTCACTGCATTCTAGTTGTGGTTTGTCCAAACTCATCAATGTATCTTATCATGTCTGGATCCGCTG
CATTAATGAATCGGCCAACGCGCGGGGAGAGGCGGTTTGCGTATTGGGCGCTCTTCCGCTTCCTCGCTCA
CTGACTCGCTGCGCTCGGTCGTTCGGCTGCGGCGAGCGGTATCAGCTCACTCAAAGGCGGTAATACGGTT
ATCCACAGAATCAGGGGATAACGCAGGAAAGAACATGTGAGCAAAAGGCCAGCAAAAGGCCAGGAACCGT
AAAAAGGCCGCGTTGCTGGCGTTTTTCCATAGGCTCCGCCCCCCTGACGAGCATCACAAAAATCGACGCT
CAAGTCAGAGGTGGCGAAACCCGACAGGACTATAAAGATACCAGGCGTTTCCCCCTGGAAGCTCCCTCGT
GCGCTCTCCTGTTCCGACCCTGCCGCTTACCGGATACCTGTCCGCCTTTCTCCCTTCGGGAAGCGTGGCG
CTTTCTCATAGCTCACGCTGTAGGTATCTCAGTTCGGTGTAGGTCGTTCGCTCCAAGCTGGGCTGTGTGC
ACGAACCCCCCGTTCAGCCCGACCGCTGCGCCTTATCCGGTAACTATCGTCTTGAGTCCAACCCGGTAAG
ACACGACTTATCGCCACTGGCAGCAGCCACTGGTAACAGGATTAGCAGAGCGAGGTATGTAGGCGGTGCT
ACAGAGTTCTTGAAGTGGTGGCCTAACTACGGCTACACTAGAAGAACAGTATTTGGTATCTGCGCTCTGC
TGAAGCCAGTTACCTTCGGAAAAAGAGTTGGTAGCTCTTGATCCGGCAAACAAACCACCGCTGGTAGCGG
TGGTTTTTTTGTTTGCAAGCAGCAGATTACGCGCAGAAAAAAAGGATCTCAAGAAGATCCTTTGATCTTT
TCTACGGGGTCTGACGCTCAGTGGAACGAAAACTCACGTTAAGGGATTTTGGTCATGAGATTATCAAAAA
GGATCTTCACCTAGATCCTTTTAAATTAAAAATGAAGTTTTAAATCAATCTAAAGTATATATGAGTAAAC
TTGGTCTGACAGTTACCAATGCTTAATCAGTGAGGCACCTATCTCAGCGATCTGTCTATTTCGTTCATCC
ATAGTTGCCTGACTCCCCGTCGTGTAGATAACTACGATACGGGAGGGCTTACCATCTGGCCCCAGTGCTG
CAATGATACCGCGAGACCCACGCTCACCGGCTCCAGATTTATCAGCAATAAACCAGCCAGCCGGAAGGGC
CGAGCGCAGAAGTGGTCCTGCAACTTTATCCGCCTCCATCCAGTCTATTAATTGTTGCCGGGAAGCTAGA
GTAAGTAGTTCGCCAGTTAATAGTTTGCGCAACGTTGTTGCCATTGCTACAGGCATCGTGGTGTCACGCT
CGTCGTTTGGTATGGCTTCATTCAGCTCCGGTTCCCAACGATCAAGGCGAGTTACATGATCCCCCATGTT
GTGCAAAAAAGCGGTTAGCTCCTTCGGTCCTCCGATCGTTGTCAGAAGTAAGTTGGCCGCAGTGTTATCA
CTCATGGTTATGGCAGCACTGCATAATTCTCTTACTGTCATGCCATCCGTAAGATGCTTTTCTGTGACTG
GTGAGTACTCAACCAAGTCATTCTGAGAATAGTGTATGCGGCGACCGAGTTGCTCTTGCCCGGCGTCAAT
ACGGGATAATACCGCGCCACATAGCAGAACTTTAAAAGTGCTCATCATTGGAAAACGTTCTTCGGGGCGA
AAACTCTCAAGGATCTTACCGCTGTTGAGATCCAGTTCGATGTAACCCACTCGTGCACCCAACTGATCTT
CAGCATCTTTTACTTTCACCAGCGTTTCTGGGTGAGCAAAAACAGGAAGGCAAAATGCCGCAAAAAAGGG
AATAAGGGCGACACGGAAATGTTGAATACTCATACTCTTCCTTTTTCAATATTATTGAAGCATTTATCAG
GGTTATTGTCTCATGAGCGGATACATATTTGAATGTATTTAGAAAAATAAACAAATAGGGGTTCCGCGCA
CATTTCCCCGAAAAGTGCCACCTG
